Addgene plasmid #213283: GPR4-DuET
Purpose: The DuET construct encodes the named human GPCR engineered with a cleaved hemagglutinin signal peptide, a 5' FLAG and a 3' 1D4 epitope tag optimized for expression in mammalian cells and proteomics studies.
Depositing lab: Thomas Sakmar. Depositing organization: Rockefeller University. Publication: Multiplexed selectivity screening of anti-GPCR antibodies. Dahl L, Kotliar IB, Bendes A, Dodig-Crnkovic T, Fromm S, Elofsson A, Uhlen M, Sakmar TP, Schwenk JM. Sci Adv. 2023 May 3;9(18):eadf9297. doi: 10.1126/sciadv.adf9297. Epub 2023 May 3. PubMed 37134173.
Backbone
  Vector backbone: pcDNA 3.1 (+)
  Vector type: Mammalian Expression
Growth in bacteria
  Bacterial resistance: Ampicillin, 100 μg/mL
  Growth temperature: 37°C
  Growth strain: DH5alpha
  Copy number: High Copy
Gene/Insert
  Gene/Insert name: GPR4 (alt name: G protein-coupled receptor 4)
  Species: H. sapiens (human)
  Entrez Gene: GPR4
  Promoter: CMV, T7
  Tag / fusion protein: FLAG (N terminal on insert); 1D4 (C terminal on insert)
  Cloning method: Gibson Cloning
Terms and licenses: Academic/Nonprofit Terms; Industry Terms: Not Available to Industry
Depositor comments: Class: A, Family: Orphan. Ensembl ID: ENSG00000177464, Uniprot ID: P46093
How to cite: GPR4-DuET was a gift from Thomas Sakmar (Addgene plasmid # 213283 ; http://n2t.net/addgene:213283 ; RRID:Addgene_213283)
