[The description below was written by a language model from this plasmid's Addgene catalogue record and pLannotate feature annotations shown in this document.]
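Description:
GPR4-DuET is a mammalian expression plasmid built on the pcDNA 3.1 (+) backbone that carries human GPR4, a class A G protein-coupled receptor listed by the depositor as an orphan and annotated in the feature table as a proton-sensing receptor coupling to several G protein pathways. The plasmid is about 6.6 kb and is propagated in E. coli from a high-copy ColE1/pUC-type origin under ampicillin selection (β-lactamase with its own promoter). An f1 origin is also present. For selection in mammalian cells, the backbone has a neomycin/kanamycin phosphotransferase gene driven by the SV40 enhancer/early promoter and terminated by an SV40 polyadenylation signal.

The receptor open reading frame sits downstream of the CMV immediate-early enhancer and promoter, which drive strong constitutive transcription in mammalian cells, and is followed by the bovine growth hormone polyadenylation signal. A T7 promoter between CMV and the coding sequence allows in vitro transcription. In the "DuET" design described in the record, the receptor is preceded by a cleavable hemagglutinin signal peptide, which promotes membrane insertion and is removed during processing, then an N-terminal FLAG epitope. A 1D4 epitope is fused at the C terminus. The automated annotation detects the FLAG sequence as a partial 3xFLAG match just upstream of GPR4, but it does not call the signal peptide or the 1D4 tag. Short hits labelled as HIV-1 LTR, lacI, ble and bom fragments are most likely incidental backbone matches.

Having a different epitope at each end of the receptor allows capture and detection through separate tags. This suits the stated purpose of expression in mammalian cells and proteomics studies, and the associated work used such constructs for multiplexed selectivity screening of anti-GPCR antibodies.
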