Features (pLannotate 1.2.2; 21 found; start..end, strand, type, name):
    116..704     +  rep_origin     ori: high-copy-number ColE1/pMB1/pBR322/pUC origin of replication
    887..979     +  CDS            lacI (fragment): lac repressor; lacI; The lac repressor binds to the lac operator to inhibit transcription in E. coli. This inhibition can be relieved by adding lactose or isopropyl-β-D-thiogalactopyranoside (IPTG).
    992..1013    +  protein_bind   CAP binding site: CAP binding activates transcription in the presence of cAMP. E. coli catabolite activator protein
   1028..1058    +  promoter       lac promoter: promoter for the E. coli lac operon
   1066..1082    +  protein_bind   lac operator: The lac repressor binds to the lac operator to inhibit transcription in E. coli. This inhibition can be relieved by adding lactose or isopropyl-β-D-thiogalactopyranoside (IPTG). lac repressor encoded by lacI
   1155..1276    -  polyA_signal   SV40 poly(A) signal: SV40 polyadenylation signal
   1271..1429    -  CDS            ble (fragment): BLE_KLEPN - Experimental evidence at protein level: Swiss-Prot protein existence level 1. Binding protein with a strong affinity to the bleomycin family of antibiotics. Binds to CL990; an antimitotic-antibiotic compound. From Klebsiella pneumoniae.
   1453..2244    -  CDS            neo: KKA2_KLEPN - Also known as kan, nptII. Experimental evidence at protein level: Swiss-Prot protein existence level 1. Resistance to kanamycin, neomycin, paromomycin, ribostamycin, butirosin and gentamicin B. From Klebsiella pneumoniae.
   2311..2640    -  promoter       SV40 promoter: SV40 enhancer and early promoter
   2654..3082    -  rep_origin     f1 ori (sequence partly withheld): f1 bacteriophage origin of replication; arrow indicates direction of (+) strand synthesis
   3103..3124    -  promoter       SV40 promoter (fragment): SV40 enhancer and early promoter
   3128..3352    -  polyA_signal   bGH poly(A) signal: bovine growth hormone polyadenylation signal
   3483..4568    -  CDS            GPR4: GPR4_HUMAN - Experimental evidence at protein level: Swiss-Prot protein existence level 1. Proton-sensing G-protein coupled receptor couples to multiple intracellular signaling pathways, including GNAS/cAMP, GNAQ/phospholipase C (PLC), and GNA12/GNA13/Rho pathways (PubMed:12955148, PubMed:17462861, PubMed:22110680, PubMed:20211729). Acidosis-induced GPR4 activation increases paracellular gap formation and permeability of vascular endothelial cells through the GNA12/GNA13/Rho GTPase signaling pathway (PubMed:32058960). In the brain may mediate central respiratory sensitivity to CO(2)H(+) (By si
   4581..4601    -  CDS            3xFLAG (fragment): three tandem FLAG® epitope tags
   4694..4712    -  promoter       T7 promoter: promoter for bacteriophage T7 RNA polymerase
   4728..4761    -  LTR            5' LTR (truncated) (fragment): truncated 5' long terminal repeat (LTR) from HIV-1
   4757..4960    -  promoter       CMV promoter: human cytomegalovirus (CMV) immediate early promoter
   4961..5340    -  enhancer       CMV enhancer: human cytomegalovirus immediate early enhancer
   5495..5547    +  misc_feature   bom (fragment): basis of mobility region from pBR322
   5606..5710    +  promoter       AmpR promoter: bla
   5711..6571    +  CDS            AmpR: β-lactamase; bla; confers resistance to ampicillin, carbenicillin, and related antibiotics
>Addgene plasmid #213283 | GPR4-DuET | addgene full sequence | sequence record 430829 | Addgene NGS Result
AATTTAAAAGGATCTAGGTGAAGATCCTTTTTGATAATCTCATGACCAAAATCCCTTAACGTGAGTTTTC
GTTCCACTGAGCGTCAGACCCCGTAGAAAAGATCAAAGGATCTTCTTGAGATCCTTTTTTTCTGCGCGTA
ATCTGCTGCTTGCAAACAAAAAAACCACCGCTACCAGCGGTGGTTTGTTTGCCGGATCAAGAGCTACCAA
CTCTTTTTCCGAAGGTAACTGGCTTCAGCAGAGCGCAGATACCAAATACCGTTCTTCTAGTGTAGCCGTA
GTTAGGCCACCACTTCAAGAACTCTGTAGCACCGCCTACATACCTCGCTCTGCTAATCCTGTTACCAGTG
GCTGCTGCCAGTGGCGATAAGTCGTGTCTTACCGGGTTGGACTCAAGACGATAGTTACCGGATAAGGCGC
AGCGGTCGGGCTGAACGGGGGGTTCGTGCACACAGCCCAGCTTGGAGCGAACGACCTACACCGAACTGAG
ATACCTACAGCGTGAGCTATGAGAAAGCGCCACGCTTCCCGAAGGGAGAAAGGCGGACAGGTATCCGGTA
AGCGGCAGGGTCGGAACAGGAGAGCGCACGAGGGAGCTTCCAGGGGGAAACGCCTGGTATCTTTATAGTC
CTGTCGGGTTTCGCCACCTCTGACTTGAGCGTCGATTTTTGTGATGCTCGTCAGGGGGGCGGAGCCTATG
GAAAAACGCCAGCAACGCGGCCTTTTTACGGTTCCTGGCCTTTTGCTGGCCTTTTGCTCACATGTTCTTT
CCTGCGTTATCCCCTGATTCTGTGGATAACCGTATTACCGCCTTTGAGTGAGCTGATACCGCTCGCCGCA
GCCGAACGACCGAGCGCAGCGAGTCAGTGAGCGAGGAAGCGGAAGAGCGCCCAATACGCAAACCGCCTCT
CCCCGCGCGTTGGCCGATTCATTAATGCAGCTGGCACGACAGGTTTCCCGACTGGAAAGCGGGCAGTGAG
CGCAACGCAATTAATGTGAGTTAGCTCACTCATTAGGCACCCCAGGCTTTACACTTTATGCTTCCGGCTC
GTATGTTGTGTGGAATTGTGAGCGGATAACAATTTCACACAGGAAACAGCTATGACCATGATTACGCCAA
GCTCTAGCTAGAGGTCGACGGTATACAGACATGATAAGATACATTGATGAGTTTGGACAAACCACAACTA
GAATGCAGTGAAAAAAATGCTTTATTTGTGAAATTTGTGATGCTATTGCTTTATTTGTAACCATTATAAG
CTGCAATAAACAAGTTGGGGTGGGCGAAGAACTCCAGCATGAGATCCCCGCGCTGGAGGATCATCCAGCC
GGCGTCCCGGAAAACGATTCCGAAGCCCAACCTTTCATAGAAGGCGGCGGTGGAATCGAAATCTCGTGAT
GGCAGGTTGGGCGTCGCTTGGTCGGTCATTTCGAACCCCAGAGTCCCGCTCAGAAGAACTCGTCAAGAAG
GCGATAGAAGGCGATGCGCTGCGAATCGGGAGCGGCGATACCGTAAAGCACGAGGAAGCGGTCAGCCCAT
TCGCCGCCAAGCTCTTCAGCAATATCACGGGTAGCCAACGCTATGTCCTGATAGCGGTCCGCCACACCCA
GCCGGCCACAGTCGATGAATCCAGAAAAGCGGCCATTTTCCACCATGATATTCGGCAAGCAGGCATCGCC
ATGGGTCACGACGAGATCCTCGCCGTCGGGCATGCGCGCCTTGAGCCTGGCGAACAGTTCGGCTGGCGCG
AGCCCCTGATGCTCTTCGTCCAGATCATCCTGATCGACAAGACCGGCTTCCATCCGAGTACGTGCTCGCT
CGATGCGATGTTTCGCTTGGTGGTCGAATGGGCAGGTAGCCGGATCAAGCGTATGCAGCCGCCGCATTGC
ATCAGCCATGATGGATACTTTCTCGGCAGGAGCAAGGTGAGATGACAGGAGATCCTGCCCCGGCACTTCG
CCCAATAGCAGCCAGTCCCTTCCCGCTTCAGTGACAACGTCGAGCACAGCTGCGCAAGGAACGCCCGTCG
TGGCCAGCCACGATAGCCGCGCTGCCTCGTCCTGCAGTTCATTCAGGGCACCGGACAGGTCGGTCTTGAC
AAAAAGAACCGGGCGCCCCTGCGCTGACAGCCGGAACACGGCGGCATCAGAGCAGCCGATTGTCTGTTGT
GCCCAGTCATAGCCGAATAGCCTCTCCACCCAAGCGGCCGGAGAACCTGCGTGCAATCCATCTTGTTCAA
TCATGCGAAACGATCCTCATCCTGTCTCTTGATCAGATCCGAAAATGGATATACAAGCTCCCGGGAGCTT
TTTGCAAAAGCCTAGGCCTCCAAAAAAGCCTCCTCACTACTTCTGGAATAGCTCAGAGGCAGAGGCGGCC
TCGGCCTCTGCATAAATAAAAAAAATTAGTCAGCCATGGGGCGGAGAATGGGCGGAACTGGGCGGAGTTA
GGGGCGGGATGGGCGGAGTTAGGGGCGGGACTATGGTTGCTGACTAATTGAGATGCATGCTTTGCATACT
TCTGCCTGCTGGGGAGCCTGGGGACTTTCCACACCTGGTTGCTGACTAATTGAGATGCATGCTTTGCATA
CTTCTGCCTGCTGGGGAGCCTGGGGACTTTCCACACCCTAACTGACACACATTCCACAGAATTAATTCGC
GTTAAATTTTTGTTAAATCAGCTCATTTTTTAACCAATAGGCCGAAATCGGCAAAATCCCTTATAAATCA
AAAGAATAGACCGAGATAGGGT
[37 nt withheld, positions 2753-2789]
AAAGAACGTGGACTCCAACGTCAAAGG
[49 nt withheld, positions 2817-2865]
T
[91 nt withheld, positions 2867-2957]
G
[124 nt withheld, positions 2959-3082]
GGGGATACCCCCTAGAGCCCCAGCTGGTTCTTTCCGCCTCAGAAGCCATAGAGCCCACCGCATCCCCAGC
ATGCCTGCTATTGTCTTCCCAATCCTCCCCCTTGCTGTCCTGCCCCACCCCACCCCCCAGAATAGAATGA
CACCTACTCAGACAATGCGATGCAATTTCCTCATTTTATTAGGAAAGGACAGTGGGAGTGGCACCTTCCA
GGGTCAAGGAAGGCACGGGGGAGGGGCAAACAACAGATGGCTGGCAACTAGAAGGCACAGTCGAGGCTGA
TCAGCGGGTTTAAACGGGCCCTCTAGACTCGAGTTAGGCAGGGGCCACCTGAGAAGTCTCGGTCTTAGAC
ACGGTGGTGCTGGCCTCATCGAATTCACCGGTGCGTCCACCGGTATCGATCTGAGCTGGGGGCAGCATCT
TCAATTGCACCTGGTCGCCCTGTGAGGGAGGGGTGGCGGCCCATGACCCTGTCATAGCTTTCGCGGTGGA
ATTCCGCTTACTTGTCAAAGGTGTCTCCAATGTCAGAGAAGCATTGGCCATCTCCTGTGGTTTATCAGAG
GCCAGGAATCTGAGCAGGTTGTGAAGAGCCTTTGCAACATCACTCCTTGCGCCCTCGTTCACCAAGCAGT
ACAAAATAGGGTCGGCAACGCAATTCAAGCTGGTAAATGCCAGTGAGGAATGATAGGCTGAGAACACCCG
CTCCTCGAATCCGCAATCCCAAGGGCGGCCCAGATAGATGGCGGACCTGCTCAGCAGCAGGACGTGGTAG
GGAGCAAAGCAGACAAGGACGATGGCGATCAGGGACAGCGCAAGCCGTTTAATCTTGGCTTTTTCCTGTC
TTTCTGTACTAACGGAACCTCTCACAGCCCTCAGGATGCCCCGGTAAGAGAGCAACATAAGAGCCCATGG
GAACAGGAAGCCCACGAAGACCCTGTAGAGGTTCATCCAGGCTACCCACCCTTCCATGGGGAACTTTTCG
AAACAAAATGTGTGATTGTATCGGTCCCGGAACAACTCGTCATGAAACAGGGGTGCGGAATTTGCGCCCA
ACTCTGTGGCCCAAACCACGCTTGATACCGCCACTGCAGTCTTAACTCGCCTGAGTCGAGCGAACCGGAG
TGGGTGCGCCACGGCCAGGTACCGATCCACGCTGATACAGCAGAGAAAAGCGATACTAATATAAATATTT
GTGTAGAAAATGAAACCAAAAAGCTTACAAGACCCTGGACCGTGGATCCAATTGTCATGGTGAAGGAAGT
AGTCGACCCAAAGAGGCAGTGTGCAGATGTAGAGGAGATCGGCAATAGACAGATTCATAAGGTACACGCC
CAGTTCGTTTCTTTGCTGCACCTGTCGATAGGCTGCCCACAGTGCAAGGCAGTTTGTGGGCAAGCCCACC
CCGATGACAAAAATGTACAGGGAGGGTGGGAAAAGATGGTCCACCCGTGAATCCACGTGGCACCCTTCCC
AGGTATGGTTGCCCATATCGATGCTGGCGTCATCATCGTCCTTGTAGTCGGCGAATACCAGGCAGAAGAT
GTAGCTCAGGGCGATGATCGTCTTCATGGTGGCGCTAAGCTTAAGTTTAAACGCTAGCCAGCTTGGGTCT
CCCTATAGTGAGTCGTATTAATTTCGATAAGCCAGTAAGCAGTGGGTTCTCTAGTTAGCCAGAGAGCTCT
GCTTATATAGACCTCCCACCGTACACGCCTACCGCCCATTTGCGTCAATGGGGCGGAGTTGTTACGACAT
TTTGGAAAGTCCCGTTGATTTTGGTGCCAAAACAAACTCCCATTGACGTCAATGGGGTGGAGACTTGGAA
ATCCCCGTGAGTCAAACCGCTATCCACGCCCATTGATGTACTGCCAAAACCGCATCACCATGGTAATAGC
GATGACTAATACGTAGATGTACTGCCAAGTAGGAAAGTCCCATAAGGTCATGTACTGGGCATAATGCCAG
GCGGGCCATTTACCGTCATTGACGTCAATAGGGGGCGTACTTGGCATATGATACACTTGATGTACTGCCA
AGTGGGCAGTTTACCGTAAATACTCCACCCATTGACGTCAATGGAAAGTCCCTATTGGCGTTACTATGGG
AACATACGTCATTATTGACGTCAATGGGCGGGGGTCGTTGGGCGGTCAGCCAGGCGGGCCATTTACCGTA
AGTTATGTAACGCGGAACTCCATATATGGGCTATGAACTAATGACCCCGTAATTGATTACTATTAATAAC
TAGTCAATAATCAATGTCAACGCGTATATCTGGCCCGTACATCGCGAAGCAGCGCAAAACGCCTAACCCT
AAGCAGATTCTTCATGCAAATGTCGGTCAAGCCTTGCCTTGTTGTAGCTTAAATTTTGCTCGCGCACTAC
TCAGCGACCTCCAACACACAAGCAGGGAGCAGATACTGGCTTAACTATGCGGCATCAGAGCAGATTGTAC
TGAGAGTGCACCATAGGGGATCGGGAGATCTCCCGATCCGTCGACGTCAGGTGGCACTTTTCGGGGAAAT
GTGCGCGGAACCCCTATTTGTTTATTTTTCTAAATACATTCAAATATGTATCCGCTCATGAGACAATAAC
CCTGATAAATGCTTCAATAATATTGAAAAAGGAAGAGTATGAGTATTCAACATTTCCGTGTCGCCCTTAT
TCCCTTTTTTGCGGCATTTTGCCTTCCTGTTTTTGCTCACCCAGAAACGCTGGTGAAAGTAAAAGATGCT
GAAGATCAGTTGGGTGCACGAGTGGGTTACATCGAACTGGATCTCAACAGCGGTAAGATCCTTGAGAGTT
TTCGCCCCGAAGAACGTTTTCCAATGATGAGCACTTTTAAAGTTCTGCTATGTGGCGCGGTATTATCCCG
TATTGACGCCGGGCAAGAGCAACTCGGTCGCCGCATACACTATTCTCAGAATGACTTGGTTGAGTACTCA
CCAGTCACAGAAAAGCATCTTACGGATGGCATGACAGTAAGAGAATTATGCAGTGCTGCCATAACCATGA
GTGATAACACTGCGGCCAACTTACTTCTGACAACGATCGGAGGACCGAAGGAGCTAACCGCTTTTTTGCA
CAACATGGGGGATCATGTAACTCGCCTTGATCGTTGGGAACCGGAGCTGAATGAAGCCATACCAAACGAC
GAGCGTGACACCACGATGCCTGTAGCAATGGCAACAACGTTGCGCAAACTATTAACTGGCGAACTACTTA
CTCTAGCTTCCCGGCAACAATTAATAGACTGGATGGAGGCGGATAAAGTTGCAGGACCACTTCTGCGCTC
GGCCCTTCCGGCTGGCTGGTTTATTGCTGATAAATCTGGAGCCGGTGAGCGTGGGTCTCGCGGTATCATT
GCAGCACTGGGGCCAGATGGTAAGCCCTCCCGTATCGTAGTTATCTACACGACGGGGAGTCAGGCAACTA
TGGATGAACGAAATAGACAGATCGCTGAGATAGGTGCCTCACTGATTAAGCATTGGTAACTGTCAGACCA
AGTTTACTCATATATACTTTAGATTGATTTAAAACTTCATTTTT
